Addgene plasmid #153319: pLVX-anti-MIR328-3p
Purpose: Expresses zsGreen fused to a miR-328-3p sponge and mCherry in mammalian cells.
Depositing lab: Robert Judson-Torres. Depositing organization: University of Utah. Publication: BRAF(V600E) induces reversible mitotic arrest in human melanocytes via microrna-mediated suppression of AURKB. McNeal AS, Belote RL, Zeng H, Urquijo M, Barker K, Torres R, Curtin M, Shain AH, Andtbacka RH, Holmen S, Lum DH, McCalmont TH, VanBrocklin MW, Grossman D, Wei ML, Lang UE, Judson-Torres RL. Elife. 2021 Nov 23;10. pii: 70385. doi: 10.7554/eLife.70385. PubMed 34812139.
Backbone
  Vector backbone: pLVX-Che-hi3
  Backbone manufacturer: Sanford Simon
  Backbone size w/o insert (bp): 8230
  Total vector size (bp): 9073
  Vector type: Mammalian Expression, Lentiviral
Growth in bacteria
  Bacterial resistance: Ampicillin, 100 μg/mL
  Growth temperature: 37°C
  Growth strain: NEB Stable
  Copy number: Unknown
Gene/Insert
  Gene/Insert name: zsGreen with MIR328-3p sponge
  Species: Synthetic
  Insert size (bp): 881
  Promoter: CMV
  Cloning method: Restriction Enzyme; 5′ cloning site Mlu1 (not destroyed); 3′ cloning site Xba1 (not destroyed)
  Sequencing primers: 5′ CGCAAATGGGCGGTAGGCGTG; 3′ CTTTTGAAGCGTGCAGAATG
Resource information
  A portion of this plasmid was derived from a plasmid made by: pHIV-zsGreen (a gift from Bryan Welm & Zena Werb (Addgene plasmid # 18121)
Terms and licenses: Academic/Nonprofit Terms; Industry Terms: Not Available to Industry
How to cite: pLVX-anti-MIR328-3p was a gift from Robert Judson-Torres (Addgene plasmid # 153319 ; http://n2t.net/addgene:153319 ; RRID:Addgene_153319)
