[The description below was written by a language model from this plasmid's Addgene catalogue record and pLannotate feature annotations shown in this document.]
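Description:
pLVX-anti-MIR328-3p is an HIV-1-based lentiviral vector for mammalian expression, built on the pLVX-Che-hi3 backbone. It is propagated in E. coli through a high-copy ColE1/pUC-type origin and selected with ampicillin via the β-lactamase gene. The catalogue lists a total size of 9,073 bp, whereas the sequenced record that was annotated is 9,026 nt, a small discrepancy the record does not explain. The viral portion carries LTR sequences, the Ψ packaging signal with an adjoining gag fragment, the Rev response element for Rev-dependent nuclear export of the genomic RNA, and the cPPT/CTS. A WPRE lies downstream of the expression cassettes to boost transcript levels. The circular sequence is numbered so that an LTR fragment at its end runs into the truncated LTR at its start. LTR- and nef-derived sequence after the WPRE forms the 3′ boundary of the transfer region.

The payload consists of two independent reporter cassettes. The CMV enhancer/promoter drives a synthetic insert of about 881 bp, cloned between MluI and XbaI sites, that encodes ZsGreen1 joined to a miR-328-3p sponge. The zsGreen portion was derived from pHIV-zsGreen. The sponge is not annotated in the feature table, but a roughly 200 bp unannotated gap between the ZsGreen1 coding sequence and the next promoter is where it would be expected. Such sponges normally provide tandem microRNA binding sites that sequester the endogenous miRNA and relieve repression of its targets, and green fluorescence can in turn report on miRNA activity. A mouse PGK promoter separately drives mCherry, which marks transduced cells independently of the sponge. The vector carries no drug selection marker for mammalian cells. The associated publication concerns microRNA-mediated suppression of AURKB and mitotic arrest in BRAF(V600E) human melanocytes, consistent with use of this construct to inhibit miR-328-3p.
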