Features (pLannotate 1.2.2; 23 found; start..end, strand, type, name):
     89..346     +  LTR            5' LTR (truncated): truncated 5' long terminal repeat (LTR) from HIV-1
    393..518     +  misc_feature   HIV-1 Ψ: packaging signal of human immunodeficiency virus type 1
    502..840     +  CDS            HIV-1 gag (fragment): gag protein from human immunodeficiency virus 1; gag
   1015..1248    +  misc_feature   RRE: The Rev response element (RRE) of HIV-1 allows for Rev-dependent mRNA export from the nucleus to the cytoplasm.
   1625..1725    +  CDS            Rev (fragment): human immunodeficiency virus 1 (HIV-1) Rev protein; rev; enhances nuclear export of unspliced and incompletely spliced viral mRNAs
   1740..1855    +  misc_feature   cPPT/CTS: central polypurine tract and central termination sequence of HIV-1 (lacking the first T)
   1913..2216    +  enhancer       CMV enhancer: human cytomegalovirus immediate early enhancer
   2217..2420    +  promoter       CMV promoter: human cytomegalovirus (CMV) immediate early promoter
   2561..3254    +  CDS            ZsGreen1 (fragment): Zoanthus green fluorescent protein mammalian codon-optimized
   3458..3957    +  promoter       PGK promoter: mouse phosphoglycerate kinase 1 promoter
   3982..4689    +  CDS            mCherry: mCherry is a basic (constitutively fluorescent) red fluorescent protein published in 2004, derived from Discosoma sp.. It is reported to be a very rapidly-maturing monomer with low acid sensitivity.
   4706..5294    +  misc_feature   WPRE: woodchuck hepatitis virus posttranscriptional regulatory element
   5311..5829    +  CDS            nef (fragment): NEF_HV1BR - Experimental evidence at protein level: Swiss-Prot protein existence level 1. Extracellular Nef protein targets CD4(+) T-lymphocytes for apoptosis by interacting with CXCR4 surface receptors (PubMed:14990729). From Human immunodeficiency virus type 1 group M subtype B (isolate BRU/LAI) (HIV-1).
   5877..6134    +  LTR            5' LTR (truncated): truncated 5' long terminal repeat (LTR) from HIV-1
   6287..6303    -  protein_bind   lac operator: The lac repressor binds to the lac operator to inhibit transcription in E. coli. This inhibition can be relieved by adding lactose or isopropyl-β-D-thiogalactopyranoside (IPTG). lac repressor encoded by lacI
   6311..6341    -  promoter       lac promoter: promoter for the E. coli lac operon
   6356..6377    -  protein_bind   CAP binding site: CAP binding activates transcription in the presence of cAMP. E. coli catabolite activator protein
   6390..6482    -  CDS            lacI (fragment): lac repressor; lacI; The lac repressor binds to the lac operator to inhibit transcription in E. coli. This inhibition can be relieved by adding lactose or isopropyl-β-D-thiogalactopyranoside (IPTG).
   6665..7253    -  rep_origin     ori: high-copy-number ColE1/pMB1/pBR322/pUC origin of replication
   7424..8284    -  CDS            AmpR: β-lactamase; bla; confers resistance to ampicillin, carbenicillin, and related antibiotics
   8285..8389    -  promoter       AmpR promoter: bla
   8437..8571    +  polyA_signal   SV40 poly(A) signal: SV40 polyadenylation signal
   8739..9026    +  LTR            3' LTR (fragment): 3' long terminal repeat (LTR) from HIV-1
>Addgene plasmid #153319 | pLVX-anti-MIR328-3p | addgene full sequence | sequence record 356594 | Addgene NGS Result
ACGTGGCCCGAGAGCTGCATCCGGAGTACTTCAAGAACTGCTGATATCGAGCTTGCTACAAGGGACTTTC
CGCTGGGGACTTTCCAGGGAGGCGTGGCCTGGGCGGGACTGGGGAGTGGCGAGCCCTCAGATCCTGCATA
TAAGCAGCTGCTTTTTGCCTGTACTGGGTCTCTCTGGTTAGACCAGATCTGAGCCTGGGAGCTCTCTGGC
TAACTAGGGAACCCACTGCTTAAGCCTCAATAAAGCTTGCCTTGAGTGCTTCAAGTAGTGTGTGCCCGTC
TGTTGTGTGACTCTGGTAACTAGAGATCCCTCAGACCCTTTTAGTCAGTGTGGAAAATCTCTAGCAGTGG
CGCCCGAACAGGGACTTGAAAGCGAAAGGGAAACCAGAGGAGCTCTCTCGACGCAGGACTCGGCTTGCTG
AAGCGCGCACGGCAAGAGGCGAGGGGCGGCGACTGGTGAGTACGCCAAAAATTTTGACTAGCGGAGGCTA
GAAGGAGAGAGATGGGTGCGAGAGCGTCAGTATTAAGCGGGGGAGAATTAGATCGCGATGGGAAAAAATT
CGGTTAAGGCCAGGGGGAAAGAAAAAATATAAATTAAAACATATAGTATGGGCAAGCAGGGAGCTAGAAC
GATTCGCAGTTAATCCTGGCCTGTTAGAAACATCAGAAGGCTGTAGACAAATACTGGGACAGCTACAACC
ATCCCTTCAGACAGGATCAGAAGAACTTAGATCATTATATAATACAGTAGCAACCCTCTATTGTGTGCAT
CAAAGGATAGAGATAAAAGACACCAAGGAAGCTTTAGACAAGATAGAGGAAGAGCAAAACAAAAGTAAGA
CCACCGCACAGCAAGCGGCCGGCCGCTGATCTTCAGACCTGGAGGAGGAGATATGAGGGACAATTGGAGA
AGTGAATTATATAAATATAAAGTAGTAAAAATTGAACCATTAGGAGTAGCACCCACCAAGGCAAAGAGAA
GAGTGGTGCAGAGAGAAAAAAGAGCAGTGGGAATAGGAGCTTTGTTCCTTGGGTTCTTGGGAGCAGCAGG
AAGCACTATGGGCGCAGCGTCAATGACGCTGACGGTACAGGCCAGACAATTATTGTCTGGTATAGTGCAG
CAGCAGAACAATTTGCTGAGGGCTATTGAGGCGCAACAGCATCTGTTGCAACTCACAGTCTGGGGCATCA
AGCAGCTCCAGGCAAGAATCCTGGCTGTGGAAAGATACCTAAAGGATCAACAGCTCCTGGGGATTTGGGG
TTGCTCTGGAAAACTCATTTGCACCACTGCTGTGCCTTGGAATGCTAGTTGGAGTAATAAATCTCTGGAA
CAGATTTGGAATCACACGACCTGGATGGAGTGGGACAGAGAAATTAACAATTACACAAGCTTAATACACT
CCTTAATTGAAGAATCGCAAAACCAGCAAGAAAAGAATGAACAAGAATTATTGGAATTAGATAAATGGGC
AAGTTTGTGGAATTGGTTTAACATAACAAATTGGCTGTGGTATATAAAATTATTCATAATGATAGTAGGA
GGCTTGGTAGGTTTAAGAATAGTTTTTGCTGTACTTTCTATAGTGAATAGAGTTAGGCAGGGATATTCAC
CATTATCGTTTCAGACCCACCTCCCAACCCCGAGGGGACCCGACAGGCCCGAAGGAATAGAAGAAGAAGG
TGGAGAGAGAGACAGAGACAGATCCATTCGATTAGTGAACGGATCTCGACGGTATCGCCTTTAAAAGAAA
AGGGGGGATTGGGGGGTACAGTGCAGGGGAAAGAATAGTAGACATAATAGCAACAGACATACAAACTAAA
GAATTACAAAAACAAATTACAAAAATTCAAAATTTTCGGGTTTATTACAGGGACAGCAGAGATCCAGTTT
ATCGATAAGCTTGGGAGTTCCGCGTTACATAACTTACGGTAAATGGCCCGCCTGGCTGACCGCCCAACGA
CCCCCGCCCATTGACGTCAATAATGACGTATGTTCCCATAGTAACGCCAATAGGGACTTTCCATTGACGT
CAATGGGTGGAGTATTTACGGTAAACTGCCCACTTGGCAGTACATCAAGTGTATCATATGCCAAGTACGC
CCCCTATTGACGTCAATGACGGTAAATGGCCCGCCTGGCATTATGCCCAGTACATGACCTTATGGGACTT
TCCTACTTGGCAGTACATCTACGTATTAGTCATCGCTATTACCATGGTGATGCGGTTTTGGCAGTACATC
AATGGGCGTGGATAGCGGTTTGACTCACGGGGATTTCCAAGTCTCCACCCCATTGACGTCAATGGGAGTT
TGTTTTGGCACCAAAATCAACGGGACTTTCCAAAATGTCGTAACAACTCCGCCCCATTGACGCAAATGGG
CGGTAGGCGTGTACGGTGGGAGGTCTATATAAGCAGAGCTCGTTTAGTGAACCGTCAGATCGCCTGGAGA
CGCCATCCACGCTGTTTTGACCTCCATAGAAGACACCGACTCTACTAGAGGATCGCTAGCGCTGAAGCTT
AGATCTCGAGAATTCGCGGCCGCTCCGGACGCGTGCCACCATGGCCCAGTCCAAGCACGGCCTGACCAAG
GAGATGACCATGAAGTACCGCATGGAGGGCTGCGTGGACGGCCACAAGTTCGTGATCACCGGCGAGGGCA
TCGGCTACCCCTTCAAGGGCAAGCAGGCCATCAACCTGTGCGTGGTGGAGGGCGGCCCCTTGCCCTTCGC
CGAGGACATCTTGTCCGCCGCCTTCATGTACGGCAACCGCGTGTTCACCGAGTACCCCCAGGACATCGTC
GACTACTTCAAGAACTCCTGCCCCGCCGGCTACACCTGGGACCGCTCCTTCCTGTTCGAGGACGGCGCCG
TGTGCATCTGCAACGCCGACATCACCGTGAGCGTGGAGGAGAACTGCATGTACCACGAGTCCAAGTTCTA
CGGCGTGAACTTCCCCGCCGACGGCCCCGTGATGAAGAAGATGACCGACAACTGGGAGCCCTCCTGCGAG
AAGATCATCCCCGTGCCCAAGCAGGGCATCTTGAAGGGCGACGTGAGCATGTACCTGCTGCTGAAGGACG
GTGGCCGCTTGCGCTGCCAGTTCGACACCGTGTACAAGGCCAAGTCCGTGCCCCGCAAGATGCCCGACTG
GCACTTCATCCAGCACAAGCTGACCCGCGAGGACCGCAGCGACGCCAAGAACCAGAAGTGGCACCTGACC
GAGCACGCCATCGCCTCCGGCTCCGCCTTGCCCTAAGGATCCGGCGCGCCACGGAAGGGACAGAGGGCCA
GTTAAACGGAAGGGACAGAGGGCCAGTTAAACGGAAGGGACAGAGGGCCAGTTAAACGGAAGGGACAGAG
GGCCAGTTAAACGGAAGGGACAGAGGGCCAGTTAAACGGAAGGGACAGAGGGCCAGTTAAACGGAAGGGA
CAGAGGGCCAGTCTAGATAATTCTACCGGGTAGGGGAGGCGCTTTTCCCAAGGCAGTCTGGAGCATGCGC
TTTAGCAGCCCCGCTGGGCACTTGGCGCTACACAAGTGGCCTCTGGCCTCGCACACATTCCACATCCACC
GGTAGGCGCCAACCGGCTCCGTTCTTTGGTGGCCCCTTCGCGCCACCTTCTACTCCTCCCCTAGTCAGGA
AGTTCCCCCCCGCCCCGCAGCTCGCGTCGTGCAGGACGTGACAAATGGAAGTAGCACGTCTCACTAGTCT
CGTGCAGATGGACAGCACCGCTGAGCAATGGAAGCGGGTAGGCCTTTGGGGCAGCGGCCAATAGCAGCTT
TGCTCCTTCGCTTTCTGGGCTCAGAGGCTGGGAAGGGGTGGGTCCGGGGGCGGGCTCAGGGGCGGGCTCA
GGGGCGGGGCGGGCGCCCGAAGGTCCTCCGGAGGCCCGGCATTCTGCACGCTTCAAAAGCGCACGTCTGC
CGCGCTGTTCTCCTCTTCCTCATCTCCGGGCCTTTCGACCTGCCTCGAGGCCCGGGCCACCATGGTGAGC
AAGGGCGAGGAGGATAACATGGCCATCATCAAGGAGTTCATGCGCTTCAAGGTGCACATGGAGGGCTCCG
TGAACGGCCACGAGTTCGAGATCGAGGGCGAGGGCGAGGGCCGCCCCTACGAGGGCACCCAGACCGCCAA
GCTGAAGGTGACCAAGGGTGGCCCCCTGCCCTTCGCCTGGGACATCCTGTCCCCTCAGTTCATGTACGGC
TCCAAGGCCTACGTGAAGCACCCCGCCGACATCCCCGACTACTTGAAGCTGTCCTTCCCCGAGGGCTTCA
AGTGGGAGCGCGTGATGAACTTCGAGGACGGCGGCGTGGTGACCGTGACCCAGGACTCCTCCCTGCAGGA
CGGCGAGTTCATCTACAAGGTGAAGCTGCGCGGCACCAACTTCCCCTCCGACGGCCCCGTAATGCAGAAG
AAGACCATGGGCTGGGAGGCCTCCTCCGAGCGGATGTACCCCGAGGACGGCGCCCTGAAGGGCGAGATCA
AGCAGAGGCTGAAGCTGAAGGACGGCGGCCACTACGACGCTGAGGTCAAGACCACCTACAAGGCCAAGAA
GCCCGTGCAGCTGCCCGGCGCCTACAACGTCAACATCAAGTTGGACATCACCTCCCACAACGAGGACTAC
ACCATCGTGGAACAGTACGAACGCGCCGAGGGCCGCCACTCCACCGGCGGCATGGACGAGCTGTACAAGT
AACCGGGTCTGGAACAATCAACCTCTGGATTACAAAATTTGTGAAAGATTGACTGGTATTCTTAACTATG
TTGCTCCTTTTACGCTATGTGGATACGCTGCTTTAATGCCTTTGTATCATGCTATTGCTTCCCGTATGGC
TTTCATTTTCTCCTCCTTGTATAAATCCTGGTTGCTGTCTCTTTATGAGGAGTTGTGGCCCGTTGTCAGG
CAACGTGGCGTGGTGTGCACTGTGTTTGCTGACGCAACCCCCACTGGTTGGGGCATTGCCACCACCTGTC
AGCTCCTTTCCGGGACTTTCGCTTTCCCCCTCCCTATTGCCACGGCGGAACTCATCGCCGCCTGCCTTGC
CCGCTGCTGGACAGGGGCTCGGCTGTTGGGCACTGACAATTCCGTGGTGTTGTCGGGGAAGCTGACGTCC
TTTCCATGGCTGCTCGCCTGTGTTGCCACCTGGATTCTGCGCGGGACGTCCTTCTGCTACGTCCCTTCGG
CCCTCAATCCAGCGGACCTTCCTTCCCGCGGCCTGCTGCCGGCTCTGCGGCCTCTTCCGCGTCTTCGCCT
TCGCCCTCAGACGAGTCGGATCTCCCTTTGGGCCGCCTCCCCGCCTGGAATTAATTCTGCAGTCGAGACC
TAGAAAAACATGGAGCAATCACAAGTAGCAATACAGCAGCTACCAATGCTGATTGTGCCTGGCTAGAAGC
ACAAGAGGAGGAGGAGGTGGGTTTTCCAGTCACACCTCAGGTACCTTTAAGACCAATGACTTACAAGGCA
GCTGTAGATCTTAGCCACTTTTTAAAAGAAAAGAGGGGACTGGAAGGGCTAATTCACTCCCAACGAAGAC
AAGATATCCTTGATCTGTGGATCTACCACACACAAGGCTACTTCCCTGATTAGCAGAACTACACACCAGG
GCCAGGGGTCAGATATCCACTGACCTTTGGATGGTGCTACAAGCTAGTACCAGTTGAGCCAGATAAGGTA
GAAGAGGCCAATAAAGGAGAGAACACCAGCTTGTTACACCCTGTGAGCCTGCATGGGATGGATGACCCGG
AGAGAGAAGTGTTAGAGTGGAGGTTTGACAGCCGCCTAGCATTTCATCACGTGGCCCGAGAGCTGCATCC
GGAGTACTTCAAGAACTGCTGATATCGAGCTTGCTACAAGGGACTTTCCGCTGGGGACTTTCCAGGGAGG
CGTGGCCTGGGCGGGACTGGGGAGTGGCGAGCCCTCAGATCCTGCATATAAGCAGCTGCTTTTTGCCTGT
ACTGGGTCTCTCTGGTTAGACCAGATCTGAGCCTGGGAGCTCTCTGGCTAACTAGGGAACCCACTGCTTA
AGCCTCAATAAAGCTTGCCTTGAGTGCTTCAAGTAGTGTGTGCCCGTCTGTTGTGTGACTCTGGTAACTA
GAGATCCCTCAGACCCTTTTAGTCAGTGTGGAAAATCTCTAGCAGTAGTAGTTCATGTCATCTTATTATT
CAGTATTTATAACTTGCAAAGAAATGAATATCAGAGAGTGAGAGGCCTTGACATTGCTAGCGTTTTACCG
TCGACCTCTAGCTAGAGCTTGGCGTAATCATGGTCATAGCTGTTTCCTGTGTGAAATTGTTATCCGCTCA
CAATTCCACACAACATACGAGCCGGAAGCATAAAGTGTAAAGCCTGGGGTGCCTAATGAGTGAGCTAACT
CACATTAATTGCGTTGCGCTCACTGCCCGCTTTCCAGTCGGGAAACCTGTCGTGCCAGCTGCATTAATGA
ATCGGCCAACGCGCGGGGAGAGGCGGTTTGCGTATTGGGCGCTCTTCCGCTTCCTCGCTCACTGACTCGC
TGCGCTCGGTCGTTCGGCTGCGGCGAGCGGTATCAGCTCACTCAAAGGCGGTAATACGGTTATCCACAGA
ATCAGGGGATAACGCAGGAAAGAACATGTGAGCAAAAGGCCAGCAAAAGGCCAGGAACCGTAAAAAGGCC
GCGTTGCTGGCGTTTTTCCATAGGCTCCGCCCCCCTGACGAGCATCACAAAAATCGACGCTCAAGTCAGA
GGTGGCGAAACCCGACAGGACTATAAAGATACCAGGCGTTTCCCCCTGGAAGCTCCCTCGTGCGCTCTCC
TGTTCCGACCCTGCCGCTTACCGGATACCTGTCCGCCTTTCTCCCTTCGGGAAGCGTGGCGCTTTCTCAT
AGCTCACGCTGTAGGTATCTCAGTTCGGTGTAGGTCGTTCGCTCCAAGCTGGGCTGTGTGCACGAACCCC
CCGTTCAGCCCGACCGCTGCGCCTTATCCGGTAACTATCGTCTTGAGTCCAACCCGGTAAGACACGACTT
ATCGCCACTGGCAGCAGCCACTGGTAACAGGATTAGCAGAGCGAGGTATGTAGGCGGTGCTACAGAGTTC
TTGAAGTGGTGGCCTAACTACGGCTACACTAGAAGAACAGTATTTGGTATCTGCGCTCTGCTGAAGCCAG
TTACCTTCGGAAAAAGAGTTGGTAGCTCTTGATCCGGCAAACAAACCACCGCTGGTAGCGGTGGTTTTTT
TGTTTGCAAGCAGCAGATTACGCGCAGAAAAAAAGGATCTCAAGAAGATCCTTTGATCTTTTCTACGGGG
TCTGACGCTCAGTGGAACGAAAACTCACGTTAAGGGATTTTGGTCATGAGATTATCAAAAAGGATCTTCA
CCTAGATCCTTTTAAATTAAAAATGAAGTTTTAAATCAATCTAAAGTATATATGAGTAAACTTGGTCTGA
CAGTTACCAATGCTTAATCAGTGAGGCACCTATCTCAGCGATCTGTCTATTTCGTTCATCCATAGTTGCC
TGACTCCCCGTCGTGTAGATAACTACGATACGGGAGGGCTTACCATCTGGCCCCAGTGCTGCAATGATAC
CGCGAGACCCACGCTCACCGGCTCCAGATTTATCAGCAATAAACCAGCCAGCCGGAAGGGCCGAGCGCAG
AAGTGGTCCTGCAACTTTATCCGCCTCCATCCAGTCTATTAATTGTTGCCGGGAAGCTAGAGTAAGTAGT
TCGCCAGTTAATAGTTTGCGCAACGTTGTTGCCATTGCTACAGGCATCGTGGTGTCACGCTCGTCGTTTG
GTATGGCTTCATTCAGCTCCGGTTCCCAACGATCAAGGCGAGTTACATGATCCCCCATGTTGTGCAAAAA
AGCGGTTAGCTCCTTCGGTCCTCCGATCGTTGTCAGAAGTAAGTTGGCCGCAGTGTTATCACTCATGGTT
ATGGCAGCACTGCATAATTCTCTTACTGTCATGCCATCCGTAAGATGCTTTTCTGTGACTGGTGAGTACT
CAACCAAGTCATTCTGAGAATAGTGTATGCGGCGACCGAGTTGCTCTTGCCCGGCGTCAATACGGGATAA
TACCGCGCCACATAGCAGAACTTTAAAAGTGCTCATCATTGGAAAACGTTCTTCGGGGCGAAAACTCTCA
AGGATCTTACCGCTGTTGAGATCCAGTTCGATGTAACCCACTCGTGCACCCAACTGATCTTCAGCATCTT
TTACTTTCACCAGCGTTTCTGGGTGAGCAAAAACAGGAAGGCAAAATGCCGCAAAAAAGGGAATAAGGGC
GACACGGAAATGTTGAATACTCATACTCTTCCTTTTTCAATATTATTGAAGCATTTATCAGGGTTATTGT
CTCATGAGCGGATACATATTTGAATGTATTTAGAAAAATAAACAAATAGGGGTTCCGCGCACATTTCCCC
GAAAAGTGCCACCTGACGTCGACGGATCGGGAGATCAACTTGTTTATTGCAGCTTATAATGGTTACAAAT
AAAGCAATAGCATCACAAATTTCACAAATAAAGCATTTTTTTCACTGCATTCTAGTTGTGGTTTGTCCAA
ACTCATCAATGTATCTTATCATGTCTGGATCAACTGGATAACTCAAGCTAACCAAAATCATCCCAAACTT
CCCACCCCATACCCTATTACCACTGCCAATTACCTGTGGTTTCATTTACTCTAAACCTGTGATTCCTCTG
AATTATTTTCATTTTAAAGAAATTGTATTTGTTAAATATGTACTACAAACTTAGTAGTTGGAAGGGCTAA
TTCACTCCCAAAGAAGACAAGATATCCTTGATCTGTGGATCTACCACACACAAGGCTACTTCCCTGATTA
GCAGAACTACACACCAGGGCCAGGGGTCAGATATCCACTGACCTTTGGATGGTGCTACAAGCTAGTACCA
GTTGAGCCAGATAAGGTAGAAGAGGCCAATAAAGGAGAGAACACCAGCTTGTTACACCCTGTGAGCCTGC
ATGGGATGGATGACCCGGAGAGAGAAGTGTTAGAGTGGAGGTTTGACAGCCGCCTAGCATTTCATC
